LOCUS       Exported 3738 bp ds-DNA circular SYN 13-MAY-2021
DEFINITION  synthetic circular DNA
ACCESSION   .
VERSION     .
KEYWORDS    pUT1347-HQ858837
SOURCE      synthetic DNA construct
  ORGANISM  synthetic DNA construct
REFERENCE   1 (bases 1 to 3738)
  TITLE     Rice TF ORFeome collection
REFERENCE   2 (bases 1 to 3738)
  AUTHORS   .
  TITLE     Direct Submission
  JOURNAL   Exported May 13, 2021 from SnapGene Server 1.1.58
            http://www.snapgene.com
FEATURES             Location/Qualifiers
     source          1..3738
                     /organism="synthetic DNA construct"
                     /mol_type="other DNA"
     protein_bind    1..100
                     /gene="mutant version of attL"
                     /label=attL1
                     /bound_moiety="LR Clonase(TM)"
                     /note="recombination site for the Gateway(R) LR reaction"
     protein_bind    complement(1295..1394)
                     /gene="mutant version of attL"
                     /label=attL2
                     /bound_moiety="LR Clonase(TM)"
                     /note="recombination site for the Gateway(R) LR reaction"
     primer_bind     complement(1411..1430)
                     /label=T7
                     /note="T7 promoter, forward primer"
     promoter        complement(1412..1430)
                     /label=T7 promoter
                     /note="promoter for bacteriophage T7 RNA polymerase"
     primer_bind     complement(1435..1451)
                     /label=M13 rev
                     /note="common sequencing primer, one of multiple similar
                     variants"
     primer_bind     complement(1435..1451)
                     /label=M13 Reverse
                     /note="In lacZ gene. Also called M13-rev"
     primer_bind     complement(1553..1572)
                     /label=pENTR-R
                     /note="pENTR vectors, reverse primer"
     CDS             1564..2373
                     /codon_start=1
                     /gene="aph(3')-Ia"
                     /product="aminoglycoside phosphotransferase"
                     /label=KanR
                     /note="confers resistance to kanamycin in bacteria or G418
                     (Geneticin(R)) in eukaryotes"
                     /translation="MSHIQRETSRPRLNSNMDADLYGYKWARDNVGQSGATIYRLYGKP
                     DAPELFLKHGKGSVANDVTDEMVRLNWLTEFMPLPTIKHFIRTPDDAWLLTTAIPGKTA
                     FQVLEEYPDSGENIVDALAVFLRRLHSIPVCNCPFNSDRVFRLAQAQSRMNNGLVDASD
                     FDDERNGWPVEQVWKEMHKLLPFSPDSVVTHGDFSLDNLIFDEGKLIGCIDVGRVGIAD
                     RYQDLAILWNCLGEFSPSLQKRLFQKYGIDNPDMNKLQFHLMLDEFF"
     primer_bind     complement(1631..1650)
                     /label=Kan-R
                     /note="Kanamycin resistance gene, reverse primer"
     rep_origin      2520..3108
                     /direction=RIGHT
                     /label=ori
                     /note="high-copy-number ColE1/pMB1/pBR322/pUC origin of
                     replication"
     primer_bind     3009..3028
                     /label=pBR322ori-F
                     /note="pBR322 origin, forward primer"
     primer_bind     3262..3279
                     /label=L4440
                     /note="L4440 vector, forward primer"
     terminator      3438..3465
                     /label=rrnB T2 terminator
                     /note="transcription terminator T2 from the E. coli rrnB
                     gene"
     terminator      3557..3643
                     /gene="Escherichia coli rrnB"
                     /label=rrnB T1 terminator
                     /note="transcription terminator T1 from the E. coli rrnB
                     gene"
     primer_bind     3692..3714
                     /label=M13/pUC Forward
                     /note="In lacZ gene"
     primer_bind     3706..3723
                     /label=M13 Forward
                     /note="In lacZ gene. Also called M13-F20 or M13 (-21)
                     Forward"
     primer_bind     3707..3723
                     /label=M13 fwd
                     /note="common sequencing primer, one of multiple similar
                     variants"
ORIGIN
        1 caaataatga ttttattttg actgatagtg acctgttcgt tgcaacaaat tgatgagcaa
       61 tgctttttta taatgccaac tttgtacaaa aaagcaggct ccgcggccgc ccccttcacc
      121 atgatgatga tgggggaagg agtcagcagc gtcccgccgt ggtctcacct ccccgtgagc
      181 ggagtcgatg tactcggcgg cggtggtggc ggtggggatg agatgacgcc gtacgtgatc
      241 gccgcgctgc gggattacct gccggcgaat gatgtcgggg tgggggctga cgaggaggag
      301 gaggccgcgg cgatggccgc ggcggtggac gcgtacgcgt gcgacgagtt ccggatgtac
      361 gagttcaagg tgcggcggtg cgcgcgcggg cggagccatg actggaccga gtgccccttc
      421 gcgcacccgg gggagaaggc gcgccgccgc gatccgcgca agtaccacta ctccggcacc
      481 gcgtgcccgg acttccgcaa gggcgggtgc aagcgcggcg acgcctgcga gtacgcccac
      541 ggcgtgtttg agtgttggct ccacccggcg cgctaccgca cccagccgtg caaggacggc
      601 accgcctgcc gccgccgcgt ctgcttcttc gcccacaccc cggaccagct ccgcgtcctc
      661 ccggcgcagc agtccagccc caggagcgtg gcgtcctcgc cgctggccga gtcctacgac
      721 ggctcgccgc tgcgccgcca ggcgttcgag agctacctca ccaagaccat catgtcctcg
      781 tccccgacca gcaccctcat gtctccgccc aagtcgcccc cgtcggagtc cccgccattg
      841 tcgcccgacg gtgccgcggc catccgtcgc ggatcttggc ccggcgtcgg ctcgccggtg
      901 aacgacgtcc tggcctcgtt ccgccagctc cgcctcaaca aggtgaagtc gtcgccgtcc
      961 ggcgggtgga gctacccttc gtcgtccgcc gtctacgggt ctcccaaggc cgccaccggc
     1021 ctctacagcc tccccaccac tccactggct tccacggcaa cggtgaccac cgcctccagc
     1081 ttcatgccca acctggagcc actggacctc gggctcatcg gcgacgagga gccggtccag
     1141 agggtggagt ccggaagagc cctccgggag aaggtgttcg agcgactgag ccgggatggt
     1201 gccatctccg gcgacgccac agccttcgcc accgccggtg ttggcctcga cgttgattgg
     1261 gtgtccgacc tcatcaacaa gggtgggcgc gccgacccag ctttcttgta caaagttggc
     1321 attataagaa agcattgctt atcaatttgt tgcaacgaac aggtcactat cagtcaaaat
     1381 aaaatcatta tttgccatcc agctgatatc ccctatagtg agtcgtatta catggtcata
     1441 gctgtttcct ggcagctctg gcccgtgtct caaaatctct gatgttacat tgcacaagat
     1501 aaaaatatat catcatgaac aataaaactg tctgcttaca taaacagtaa tacaaggggt
     1561 gttatgagcc atattcaacg ggaaacgtcg aggccgcgat taaattccaa catggatgct
     1621 gatttatatg ggtataaatg ggctcgcgat aatgtcgggc aatcaggtgc gacaatctat
     1681 cgcttgtatg ggaagcccga tgcgccagag ttgtttctga aacatggcaa aggtagcgtt
     1741 gccaatgatg ttacagatga gatggtcaga ctaaactggc tgacggaatt tatgcctctt
     1801 ccgaccatca agcattttat ccgtactcct gatgatgcat ggttactcac cactgcgatc
     1861 cccggaaaaa cagcattcca ggtattagaa gaatatcctg attcaggtga aaatattgtt
     1921 gatgcgctgg cagtgttcct gcgccggttg cattcgattc ctgtttgtaa ttgtcctttt
     1981 aacagcgatc gcgtatttcg tctcgctcag gcgcaatcac gaatgaataa cggtttggtt
     2041 gatgcgagtg attttgatga cgagcgtaat ggctggcctg ttgaacaagt ctggaaagaa
     2101 atgcataaac ttttgccatt ctcaccggat tcagtcgtca ctcatggtga tttctcactt
     2161 gataacctta tttttgacga ggggaaatta ataggttgta ttgatgttgg acgagtcgga
     2221 atcgcagacc gataccagga tcttgccatc ctatggaact gcctcggtga gttttctcct
     2281 tcattacaga aacggctttt tcaaaaatat ggtattgata atcctgatat gaataaattg
     2341 cagtttcatt tgatgctcga tgagtttttc taatcagaat tggttaattg gttgtaacac
     2401 tggcagagca ttacgctgac ttgacgggac ggcgcaagct catgaccaaa atcccttaac
     2461 gtgagttacg cgtcgttcca ctgagcgtca gaccccgtag aaaagatcaa aggatcttct
     2521 tgagatcctt tttttctgcg cgtaatctgc tgcttgcaaa caaaaaaacc accgctacca
     2581 gcggtggttt gtttgccgga tcaagagcta ccaactcttt ttccgaaggt aactggcttc
     2641 agcagagcgc agataccaaa tactgtcctt ctagtgtagc cgtagttagg ccaccacttc
     2701 aagaactctg tagcaccgcc tacatacctc gctctgctaa tcctgttacc agtggctgct
     2761 gccagtggcg ataagtcgtg tcttaccggg ttggactcaa gacgatagtt accggataag
     2821 gcgcagcggt cgggctgaac ggggggttcg tgcacacagc ccagcttgga gcgaacgacc
     2881 tacaccgaac tgagatacct acagcgtgag cattgagaaa gcgccacgct tcccgaaggg
     2941 agaaaggcgg acaggtatcc ggtaagcggc agggtcggaa caggagagcg cacgagggag
     3001 cttccagggg gaaacgcctg gtatctttat agtcctgtcg ggtttcgcca cctctgactt
     3061 gagcgtcgat ttttgtgatg ctcgtcaggg gggcggagcc tatggaaaaa cgccagcaac
     3121 gcggcctttt tacggttcct ggccttttgc tggccttttg ctcacatgtt ctttcctgcg
     3181 ttatcccctg attctgtgga taaccgtatt accgcctttg agtgagctga taccgctcgc
     3241 cgcagccgaa cgaccgagcg cagcgagtca gtgagcgagg aagcggaaga gcgcccaata
     3301 cgcaaaccgc ctctccccgc gcgttggccg attcattaat gcagctggca cgacaggttt
     3361 cccgactgga aagcgggcag tgagcgcaac gcaattaata cgcgtaccgc tagccaggaa
     3421 gagtttgtag aaacgcaaaa aggccatccg tcaggatggc cttctgctta gtttgatgcc
     3481 tggcagttta tggcgggcgt cctgcccgcc accctccggg ccgttgcttc acaacgttca
     3541 aatccgctcc cggcggattt gtcctactca ggagagcgtt caccgacaaa caacagataa
     3601 aacgaaaggc ccagtcttcc gactgagcct ttcgttttat ttgatgcctg gcagttccct
     3661 actctcgcgt taacgctagc atggatgttt tcccagtcac gacgttgtaa aacgacggcc
     3721 agtcttaagc tcgggccc
//
