[The description below was written by a language model from this plasmid's Addgene catalogue record and the feature table of its GenBank file.]
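Description:
pUT1347-HQ858837 is a Gateway entry clone built on the Invitrogen pENTR/D backbone and carries the coding sequence of a rice (Oryza sativa) C3H-type zinc-finger transcription factor, the product of locus Os01g0192000 / LOC_Os01g09620. The whole plasmid is 3738 bp, of which the insert accounts for about 1158 bp. It is maintained in E. coli under kanamycin selection through the aph(3')-Ia (KanR) gene and replicates from a ColE1/pUC-type origin. The feature table annotates this origin as high-copy, whereas the catalogue entry lists the plasmid as low copy, and the record does not resolve this discrepancy.

The open reading frame is not separately annotated in the feature table, but it occupies the interval between the attL1 and attL2 sites, which are the substrates for LR Clonase recombination into any attR-containing destination vector. According to the depositor, the CDS was PCR-amplified from full-length rice cDNA library clones and the stop codon was deliberately omitted, so after transfer the protein can be read through into a C-terminal tag or fusion partner supplied by the destination vector. The entry vector has no promoter positioned for expression of the insert. The rrnB T1 and T2 terminators upstream of attL1 insulate the cloning site from read-through transcription. A T7 promoter lies downstream of attL2 on the opposite strand, pointing back toward the insert. M13 forward and reverse primer sites flank the cassette for sequence verification. The clone belongs to a rice transcription factor ORFeome collection associated with a grass regulatory genomics resource. It serves as a source for shuttling this transcription factor into expression vectors for functional studies.
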