Addgene plasmid #27919: pUT1347-HQ858837
Depositing lab: John Gray & Erich Grotewold. Depositing organization: University of Toledo. Publication: GRASSIUS: a platform for comparative regulatory genomics across the grasses. Yilmaz A, Nishiyama MY Jr, Fuentes BG, Souza GM, Janies D, Gray J, Grotewold E. Plant Physiol. 2009 Jan;149(1):171-80. doi: 10.1104/pp.108.128579. Epub 2008 Nov 5. PubMed 18987217.
Backbone
  Vector backbone: pENTR/D
  Backbone manufacturer: Invitrogen
  Backbone size w/o insert (bp): 2580
  Vector type: Entry vector
Growth in bacteria
  Bacterial resistance: Kanamycin, 50 μg/mL
  Growth temperature: 37°C
  Growth strain: DH5alpha
  Growth instructions: E. coli Top10 (Invitrogen)
  Copy number: Low Copy
Gene/Insert
  Gene/Insert name: C3H transcription factor encoded by Os01g0192000 LOC_Os01g09620
  Species: Oryza sativa (rice)
  Insert size (bp): 1158
  GenBank ID: HQ858837
  Cloning method: Restriction Enzyme
  Sequencing primers: 5′ M13 For; 3′ M13 Rev
Terms and licenses: Academic/Nonprofit Terms; Industry Terms: Not Available to Industry
Depositor comments: This CDS was amplified using PCR from a full length cDNA template from the OSIIEa, OSIIEb, and OSJNEa thru OSJNEf full length cDNA libraries generated by the Guoliang Wang lab at Ohio State University. The PCR product omitted the stop codon. The PCR product was cloned into a Gateway pENTR/D entry vector. Further information on this gene may be obtained at www.grassius.org using the Genbank number. (The second half of the plasmid name is the Genbank Number for the sequence of the insert)
How to cite: pUT1347-HQ858837 was a gift from John Gray & Erich Grotewold (Addgene plasmid # 27919 ; http://n2t.net/addgene:27919 ; RRID:Addgene_27919)
