>Addgene plasmid #27919 | pUT1347-HQ858837 | addgene partial sequence | sequence record 34209 | 27919 with M13pUC-fwd
ATGATTTTATTTTGACTGATAGTGACCTGTTCGTTGCAACAAATTGATGAGCAATGCTTTTTTATAATGC
CAACTTTGTACAAAAAAGCAGGCTCCGCGGCCGCCCCCTTCACCATGATGATGATGGGGGAAGGAGTCAG
CAGCGTCCCGCCGTGGTCTCACCTCCCCGTGAGCGGAGTCGATGTACTCGGCGGCGGTGGTGGCGGTGGG
GATGAGATGACGCCGTACGTGATCGCCGCGCTGCGGGATTACCTGCCGGCGAATGATGTCGGGGTGGGGG
CTGACGAGGAGGAGGAGGCCGCGGCGATGGCCGCGGCGGTGGACGCGTACGCGTGCGACGAGTTCCGGAT
GTACGAGTTCAAGGTGCGGCGGTGCGCGCGCGGGC
